>Addgene plasmid #227129 | pGL4_10xUAS-CMVmin-BC0441-luc2 | addgene full sequence | sequence record 452572 | Addgene NGS Result
GGCCTAACTGGCCGGTACCTGAGCTCGCTAGCCTCGAGGATATCAAACAAGTTTGTACAAAAAAGCAGGC
TCCCTAACTGGCCGGTACCGAGTTTCTAGACGGAGTACTGTCCTCCGAGCGGAGTACTGTCCTCCGACTC
GAGCGGAGTACTGTCCTCCGATCGGAGTACTGTCCTCCGCGAATTCCGGAGTACTGTCCTCCGAAGACGC
TAGTGCCGGTACCGAGTTTCTAGACGGAGTACTGTCCTCCGAGCGGAGTACTGTCCTCCGACTCGAGCGG
AGTACTGTCCTCCGATCGGAGTACTGTCCTCCGCGAATTCCGGAGTACTGTCCTCCGAAGACGCTAGCGG
GGGGCTACAACTTTTCTATACAAAGTTGCGGTACCCGGGTCGAGTAGGCGTGTACGGTGGGAGGCCTATA
TAAGCAGAGCTCGTTTAGTGAACCGTCAGATCGCCTGGAGACGCCATCCACGCTGTTTTGACCTCCATAG
AAGACACCGGGACCGATCCAGCCCAACTTTGTATAATAAAGTTGAGCTAGTTGCTAAGTCTGCCGAGTAG
AATTAACCCTCACTAAAGGGTAGGTGACACTATTCTAATCAAATCACATTCTAACTGCGACATCTAACAT
ATCATCTATTACCCTATAGTGAGTCGTATTAGTAGACGCGAGTCAATGCATGTACGACAGCTTTCTTGTA
CAAAGTGGTTCGATATCAAGATCTGGCCTCGGCGGCCAAGCTTGGCAATCCGGTACTGTTGGTAAAGCCA
CCATGGAAGATGCCAAAAACATTAAGAAGGGCCCAGCGCCATTCTACCCACTCGAAGACGGGACCGCCGG
CGAGCAGCTGCACAAAGCCATGAAGCGCTACGCCCTGGTGCCCGGCACCATCGCCTTTACCGACGCACAT
ATCGAGGTGGACATTACCTACGCCGAGTACTTCGAGATGAGCGTTCGGCTGGCAGAAGCTATGAAGCGCT
ATGGGCTGAATACAAACCATCGGATCGTGGTGTGCAGCGAGAATAGCTTGCAGTTCTTCATGCCCGTGTT
GGGTGCCCTGTTCATCGGTGTGGCTGTGGCCCCAGCTAACGACATCTACAACGAGCGCGAGCTGCTGAAC
AGCATGGGCATCAGCCAGCCCACCGTCGTATTCGTGAGCAAGAAAGGGCTGCAAAAGATCCTCAACGTGC
AAAAGAAGCTACCGATCATACAAAAGATCATCATCATGGATAGCAAGACCGACTACCAGGGCTTCCAAAG
CATGTACACCTTCGTGACTTCCCATTTGCCACCCGGCTTCAACGAGTACGACTTCGTGCCCGAGAGCTTC
GACCGGGACAAAACCATCGCCCTGATCATGAACAGTAGTGGCAGTACCGGATTGCCCAAGGGCGTAGCCC
TACCGCACCGCACCGCTTGTGTCCGATTCAGTCATGCCCGCGACCCCATCTTCGGCAACCAGATCATCCC
CGACACCGCTATCCTCAGCGTGGTGCCATTTCACCACGGCTTCGGCATGTTCACCACGCTGGGCTACTTG
ATCTGCGGCTTTCGGGTCGTGCTCATGTACCGCTTCGAGGAGGAGCTATTCTTGCGCAGCTTGCAAGACT
ATAAGATTCAATCTGCCCTGCTGGTGCCCACACTATTTAGCTTCTTCGCTAAGAGCACTCTCATCGACAA
GTACGACCTAAGCAACTTGCACGAGATCGCCAGCGGCGGGGCGCCGCTCAGCAAGGAGGTAGGTGAGGCC
GTGGCCAAACGCTTCCACCTACCAGGCATCCGCCAGGGCTACGGCCTGACAGAAACAACCAGCGCCATTC
TGATCACCCCCGAAGGGGACGACAAGCCTGGCGCAGTAGGCAAGGTGGTGCCCTTCTTCGAGGCTAAGGT
GGTGGACTTGGACACCGGTAAGACACTGGGTGTGAACCAGCGCGGCGAGCTGTGCGTCCGTGGCCCCATG
ATCATGAGCGGCTACGTTAACAACCCCGAGGCTACAAACGCTCTCATCGACAAGGACGGCTGGCTGCACA
GCGGCGACATCGCCTACTGGGACGAGGACGAGCACTTCTTCATCGTGGACCGGCTGAAGAGCCTGATCAA
ATACAAGGGCTACCAGGTAGCCCCAGCCGAACTGGAGAGCATCCTGCTGCAACACCCCAACATCTTCGAC
GCCGGGGTCGCCGGCCTGCCCGACGACGATGCCGGCGAGCTGCCCGCCGCAGTCGTCGTGCTGGAACACG
GTAAAACCATGACCGAGAAGGAGATCGTGGACTATGTGGCCAGCCAGGTTACAACCGCCAAGAAGCTGCG
CGGTGGTGTTGTGTTCGTGGACGAGGTGCCTAAAGGACTGACCGGCAAGTTGGACGCCCGCAAGATCCGC
GAGATTCTCATTAAGGCCAAGAAGGGCGGCAAGATCGCCGTGTAATCTGCTTGCAAGAACTGGTTCAGTA
GCTTAAGCCACTTTGTGATCCACCTTAACAGCCACGGCTTCCCTCCCGAGGTGGAGGAGCAGGCCGCCGG
CACCCTGCCCATGAGCTGCGCCCAGGAGAGCGGCATGGATAGACACCCTGCTGCTTGCGCCAGCGCCAGG
ATCAACGTCTAACTGCAGTCTAGAGTCGGGGCGGCCGGCCGCTTCGAGCAGACATGATAAGATACATTGA
TGAGTTTGGACAAACCACAACTAGAATGCAGTGAAAAAAATGCTTTATTTGTGAAATTTGTGATGCTATT
GCTTTATTTGTAACCATTATAAGCTGCAATAAACAAGTTAACAACAACAATTGCATTCATTTTATGTTTC
AGGTTCAGGGGGAGGTGTGGGAGGTTTTTTAAAGCAAGTAAAACCTCTACAAATGTGGTAAAATCGATAA
GGATCCGTTTGCGTATTGGGCGCTCTTCCGCTGATCTGCGCAGCACCATGGCCTGAAATAACCTCTGAAA
GAGGAACTTGGTTAGCTACCTTCTGAGGCGGAAAGAACCAGCTGTGGAATGTGTGTCAGTTAGGGTGTGG
AAAGTCCCCAGGCTCCCCAGCAGGCAGAAGTATGCAAAGCATGCATCTCAATTAGTCAGCAACCAGGTGT
GGAAAGTCCCCAGGCTCCCCAGCAGGCAGAAGTATGCAAAGCATGCATCTCAATTAGTCAGCAACCATAG
TCCCGCCCCTAACTCCGCCCATCCCGCCCCTAACTCCGCCCAGTTCCGCCCATTCTCCGCCCCATGGCTG
ACTAATTTTTTTTATTTATGCAGAGGCCGAGGCCGCCTCTGCCTCTGAGCTATTCCAGAAGTAGTGAGGA
GGCTTTTTTGGAGGCCTAGGCTTTTGCAAAAAGCTCGATTCTTCTGACACTAGCGCCACCATGAAGAAGC
CCGAACTCACCGCTACCAGCGTTGAAAAATTTCTCATCGAGAAGTTCGACAGTGTGAGCGACCTGATGCA
GTTGTCGGAGGGCGAAGAGAGCCGAGCCTTCAGCTTCGATGTCGGCGGACGCGGCTATGTACTGCGGGTG
AATAGCTGCGCTGATGGCTTCTACAAAGACCGCTACGTGTACCGCCACTTCGCCAGCGCTGCACTACCCA
TCCCCGAAGTGTTGGACATCGGCGAGTTCAGCGAGAGCCTGACATACTGCATCAGTAGACGCGCCCAAGG
CGTTACTCTCCAAGACCTCCCCGAAACAGAGCTGCCTGCTGTGTTACAGCCTGTCGCCGAAGCTATGGAT
GCTATTGCCGCCGCCGACCTCAGTCAAACCAGCGGCTTCGGCCCATTCGGGCCCCAAGGCATCGGCCAGT
ACACAACCTGGCGGGATTTCATTTGCGCCATTGCTGATCCCCATGTCTACCACTGGCAGACCGTGATGGA
CGACACCGTGTCCGCCAGCGTAGCTCAAGCCCTGGACGAACTGATGCTGTGGGCCGAAGACTGTCCCGAG
GTGCGCCACCTCGTCCATGCCGACTTCGGCAGCAACAACGTCCTGACCGACAACGGCCGCATCACCGCCG
TAATCGACTGGTCCGAAGCTATGTTCGGGGACAGTCAGTACGAGGTGGCCAACATCTTCTTCTGGCGGCC
CTGGCTGGCTTGCATGGAGCAGCAGACTCGCTACTTCGAGCGCCGGCATCCCGAGCTGGCCGGCAGCCCT
CGTCTGCGAGCCTACATGCTGCGCATCGGCCTGGATCAGCTCTACCAGAGCCTCGTGGACGGCAACTTCG
ACGATGCTGCCTGGGCTCAAGGCCGCTGCGATGCCATCGTCCGCAGCGGGGCCGGCACCGTCGGTCGCAC
ACAAATCGCTCGCCGGAGCGCAGCCGTATGGACCGACGGCTGCGTCGAGGTGCTGGCCGACAGCGGCAAC
CGCCGGCCCAGTACACGACCGCGCGCTAAGGAGGTAGGTCGAGTTTAAACTCTAGAACCGGTCATGGCCG
CAATAAAATATCTTTATTTTCATTACATCTGTGTGTTGGTTTTTTGTGTGTTCGAACTAGATGCTGTCGA
CCGATGCCCTTGAGAGCCTTCAACCCAGTCAGCTCCTTCCGGTGGGCGCGGGGCATGACTATCGTCGCCG
CACTTATGACTGTCTTCTTTATCATGCAACTCGTAGGACAGGTGCCGGCAGCGCTCTTCCGCTTCCTCGC
TCACTGACTCGCTGCGCTCGGTCGTTCGGCTGCGGCGAGCGGTATCAGCTCACTCAAAGGCGGTAATACG
GTTATCCACAGAATCAGGGGATAACGCAGGAAAGAACATGTGAGCAAAAGGCCAGCAAAAGGCCAGGAAC
CGTAAAAAGGCCGCGTTGCTGGCGTTTTTCCATAGGCTCCGCCCCCCTGACGAGCATCACAAAAATCGAC
GCTCAAGTCAGAGGTGGCGAAACCCGACAGGACTATAAAGATACCAGGCGTTTCCCCCTGGAAGCTCCCT
CGTGCGCTCTCCTGTTCCGACCCTGCCGCTTACCGGATACCTGTCCGCCTTTCTCCCTTCGGGAAGCGTG
GCGCTTTCTCATAGCTCACGCTGTAGGTATCTCAGTTCGGTGTAGGTCGTTCGCTCCAAGCTGGGCTGTG
TGCACGAACCCCCCGTTCAGCCCGACCGCTGCGCCTTATCCGGTAACTATCGTCTTGAGTCCAACCCGGT
AAGACACGACTTATCGCCACTGGCAGCAGCCACTGGTAACAGGATTAGCAGAGCGAGGTATGTAGGCGGT
GCTACAGAGTTCTTGAAGTGGTGGCCTAACTACGGCTACACTAGAAGAACAGTATTTGGTATCTGCGCTC
TGCTGAAGCCAGTTACCTTCGGAAAAAGAGTTGGTAGCTCTTGATCCGGCAAACAAACCACCGCTGGTAG
CGGTGGTTTTTTTGTTTGCAAGCAGCAGATTACGCGCAGAAAAAAAGGATCTCAAGAAGATCCTTTGATC
TTTTCTACGGGGTCTGACGCTCAGTGGAACGAAAACTCACGTTAAGGGATTTTGGTCATGAGATTATCAA
AAAGGATCTTCACCTAGATCCTTTTAAATTAAAAATGAAGTTTTAAATCAATCTAAAGTATATATGAGTA
AACTTGGTCTGACAGCGGCCGCAAATGCTAAACCACTGCAGTGGTTACCAGTGCTTGATCAGTGAGGCAC
CGATCTCAGCGATCTGCCTATTTCGTTCGTCCATAGTGGCCTGACTCCCCGTCGTGTAGATCACTACGAT
TCGTGAGGGCTTACCATCAGGCCCCAGCGCAGCAATGATGCCGCGAGAGCCGCGTTCACCGGCCCCCGAT
TTGTCAGCAATGAACCAGCCAGCAGGGAGGGCCGAGCGAAGAAGTGGTCCTGCTACTTTGTCCGCCTCCA
TCCAGTCTATGAGCTGCTGTCGTGATGCTAGAGTAAGAAGTTCGCCAGTGAGTAGTTTCCGAAGAGTTGT
GGCCATTGCTACTGGCATCGTGGTATCACGCTCGTCGTTCGGTATGGCTTCGTTCAACTCTGGTTCCCAG
CGGTCAAGCCGGGTCACATGATCACCCATATTATGAAGAAATGCAGTCAGCTCCTTAGGGCCTCCGATCG
TTGTCAGAAGTAAGTTGGCCGCGGTGTTGTCGCTCATGGTAATGGCAGCACTACACAATTCTCTTACCGT
CATGCCATCCGTAAGATGCTTTTCCGTGACCGGCGAGTACTCAACCAAGTCGTTTTGTGAGTAGTGTATA
CGGCGACCAAGCTGCTCTTGCCCGGCGTCTATACGGGACAACACCGCGCCACATAGCAGTACTTTGAAAG
TGCTCATCATCGGGAATCGTTCTTCGGGGCGGAAAGACTCAAGGATCTTGCCGCTATTGAGATCCAGTTC
GATATAGCCCACTCTTGCACCCAGTTGATCTTCAGCATCTTTTACTTTCACCAGCGTTTCGGGGTGTGCA
AAAACAGGCAAGCAAAATGCCGCAAAGAAGGGAATGAGTGCGACACGAAAATGTTGGATGCTCATACTCG
TCCTTTTTCAATATTATTGAAGCATTTATCAGGGTTACTAGTACGTCTCTCAAGGATAAGTAAGTAATAT
TAAGGTACGGGAGGTATTGGACAGGCCGCAATAAAATATCTTTATTTTCATTACATCTGTGTGTTGGTTT
TTTGTGTGAATCGATAGTACTAACATACGCTCTCCATCAAAACAAAACGAAACAAAACAAACTAGCAAAA
TAGGCTGTCCCCAGTGCAAGTGCAGGTGCCAGAACATTTCTCT
Features (pLannotate 1.2.2; 25 found; start..end, strand, type, name):
     47..71      +  protein_bind   attB1: mutant version of attB; recombination site for the Gateway® BP reaction BP Clonase™
    101..119     +  protein_bind   5X UAS (fragment): five tandem copies of the "ScaI site" 17-mer CGGAGTACTGTCCTCCG, an upstream activating sequence (UAS) that efficiently binds yeast Gal4 (Webster et al., 1988; Pfeiffer et al., 2010) GAL4
    187..204     +  protein_bind   5X UAS (fragment): five tandem copies of the "ScaI site" 17-mer CGGAGTACTGTCCTCCG, an upstream activating sequence (UAS) that efficiently binds yeast Gal4 (Webster et al., 1988; Pfeiffer et al., 2010) GAL4
    235..253     +  protein_bind   5X UAS (fragment): five tandem copies of the "ScaI site" 17-mer CGGAGTACTGTCCTCCG, an upstream activating sequence (UAS) that efficiently binds yeast Gal4 (Webster et al., 1988; Pfeiffer et al., 2010) GAL4
    321..338     +  protein_bind   5X UAS (fragment): five tandem copies of the "ScaI site" 17-mer CGGAGTACTGTCCTCCG, an upstream activating sequence (UAS) that efficiently binds yeast Gal4 (Webster et al., 1988; Pfeiffer et al., 2010) GAL4
    358..378     -  protein_bind   attB4: mutant version of attB; core recombination site for the Gateway® BP reaction BP Clonase™
    394..431     +  promoter       minimal CMV promoter: human cytomegalovirus (CMV) immediate early promoter
    514..534     +  protein_bind   attB3: mutant version of attB; core recombination site for the Gateway® BP reaction BP Clonase™
    561..579     +  promoter       T3 promoter: promoter for bacteriophage T3 RNA polymerase
    643..661     -  promoter       T7 promoter: promoter for bacteriophage T7 RNA polymerase
    688..708     -  protein_bind   attB2: mutant version of attB; core recombination site for the Gateway® BP reaction BP Clonase™
    773..2425    +  CDS            luciferase: firefly luciferase synthetic luc2 version of the luciferase gene
   2429..2476    +  CDS            hCL1: non-ORF yeast peptide conferring ubiquitin-dependent degradation human codon-optimized
   2483..2599    +  CDS            hPEST: PEST degradation sequence from mouse ornithine decarboxylase human codon-optimized
   2648..2769    -  polyA_signal   SV40 poly(A) signal: SV40 polyadenylation signal
   2795..2926    -  CDS            LT_SV40 (fragment): Experimental evidence at protein level: Swiss-Prot protein existence level 1. Isoform 17kT antigen targets host RBL2 for degradation and promotes cell proliferation. Transactivates host cyclin A promoter through its J domain. From Simian virus 40 (SV40).
   2963..3320    +  promoter       SV40 promoter: SV40 enhancer and early promoter
   3351..4388    +  CDS            HygR: hygromycin B phosphotransferase confers resistance to hygromycin
   4412..4460    +  polyA_signal   poly(A) signal: synthetic polyadenylation signal
   4476..4607    +  CDS            TcR (fragment): tetracycline efflux protein; tet; confers resistance to tetracycline
   4787..5375    -  rep_origin     ori: high-copy-number ColE1/pMB1/pBR322/pUC origin of replication
   5575..6435    -  CDS            AmpR: β-lactamase confers resistance to ampicillin, carbenicillin, and related antibiotics
   6436..6477    -  promoter       AmpR promoter (fragment): bla
   6540..6588    +  polyA_signal   poly(A) signal: synthetic polyadenylation signal
   6602..6693    +  misc_feature   pause site: RNA polymerase II transcriptional pause signal from the human α2 globin gene
