[The description below was written by a language model from this plasmid's Addgene catalogue record and pLannotate feature annotations shown in this document.]
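Description:
pGL4_10xUAS-CMVmin-BC0441-luc2 is a 6.7 kb mammalian reporter plasmid built on the pGL4 luciferase backbone. It serves as a Gal4-responsive "UAS sensor" in barcoded, multiplexed split-TEV cell-based assays. It is propagated in E. coli from a high-copy ColE1/pUC-type origin under ampicillin selection (AmpR). An SV40 enhancer/early promoter drives a hygromycin B phosphotransferase cassette with a synthetic poly(A) signal, which could support selection of transfected mammalian cells. A synthetic poly(A) signal and an RNA polymerase II pause site lie upstream of the sensor region, a standard pGL4 arrangement that limits read-through transcription from the backbone into the reporter.

The synthetic payload was assembled by multi-fragment Gateway cloning, which left attB1, attB4, attB3 and attB2 sites between the modules. Clustered Gal4-binding UAS elements come first; the record describes ten copies, although the annotation software flags only four fragments. They are followed by a minimal CMV promoter, which should give little transcription unless a Gal4-based transactivator binds the UAS sites. Downstream, between attB3 and attB2, is a short segment flanked by T3 and inward-facing T7 promoter sequences. This is presumably where the unique barcode BC0441 sits, though the barcode itself is not annotated. Next comes the firefly luc2 coding sequence fused to hCL1 and hPEST degradation signals, ending in an SV40 poly(A) signal. The degrons shorten the reporter's half-life, so the signal follows transcriptional changes more closely.

In split-TEV assays, a protein interaction or receptor activation event typically reconstitutes TEV protease, which releases a Gal4-containing transcription factor to activate this sensor. Output can be read as luminescence or, because each sensor carries a distinct transcribed barcode, by barcode readout from many pooled assays at once, as in drug profiling across targets and pathways.
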