Addgene plasmid #227129: pGL4_10xUAS-CMVmin-BC0441-luc2
Purpose: Barcoded assay, UAS sensor for split TEV assays; barcode BC0441
Depositing lab: Michael Wehr. Depositing organization: Systasy Bioscience GmbH. Publication: Polypharmacological profiling across protein target families and cellular pathways using the multiplexed cell-based assay platform safetyProfiler reveals efficacy, potency and side effects of drugs. Popovic L, Brankatschk B, Palladino G, Rossner MJ, Wehr MC. Biomed Pharmacother. 2024 Nov;180:117523. doi: 10.1016/j.biopha.2024.117523. Epub 2024 Oct 14. PubMed 39405910.
Backbone
  Vector backbone: pGL4
  Vector type: Mammalian Expression
Growth in bacteria
  Bacterial resistance: Ampicillin, 100 μg/mL
  Growth temperature: 37°C
  Growth strain: DH5alpha
  Copy number: High Copy
Gene/Insert
  Gene/Insert name: 10x clustered UAS element linked to CMV minimal promoter driving barcode 0441 and a luciferase reporter gene
  Species: Synthetic
  Cloning method: Gateway Cloning
Terms and licenses: Academic/Nonprofit Terms; Industry Terms: Not Available to Industry
How to cite: pGL4_10xUAS-CMVmin-BC0441-luc2 was a gift from Michael Wehr (Addgene plasmid # 227129 ; http://n2t.net/addgene:227129 ; RRID:Addgene_227129)
